Addgene plasmid #214391: pMK465 (mAB-Hygro)
Depositing lab: Masato Kanemaki. Publication: Combination of AID2 and BromoTag expands the utility of degron-based protein knockdowns. Hatoyama Y, Islam M, Bond AG, Hayashi KI, Ciulli A, Kanemaki MT. EMBO Rep. 2024 Sep;25(9):4062-4077. doi: 10.1038/s44319-024-00224-4. Epub 2024 Aug 23. PubMed 39179892.
Backbone
  Vector backbone: pBluescript
  Vector type: Mammalian Expression, CRISPR
  Selectable markers: Hygromycin
Growth in bacteria
  Bacterial resistance: Ampicillin, 100 μg/mL
  Growth temperature: 37°C
  Growth strain: DH5alpha
  Copy number: High Copy
Gene/Insert
  Gene/Insert name: mAID-BrpmpTag-Hygro
  Species: H. sapiens (human), M. musculus (mouse)
Terms and licenses: Academic/Nonprofit Terms; Industry Terms: Not Available to Industry
How to cite: pMK465 (mAB-Hygro) was a gift from Masato Kanemaki (Addgene plasmid # 214391 ; http://n2t.net/addgene:214391 ; RRID:Addgene_214391)
