[The description below was written by a language model from this plasmid's Addgene catalogue record and pLannotate feature annotations shown in this document.]
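Description:
pMK465 (mAB-Hygro) is a 6.1 kb pBluescript-based plasmid that carries a tandem degron tagging cassette for mammalian cells, catalogued under mammalian expression and CRISPR. It is maintained in E. coli through a high-copy ColE1/pUC origin and an ampicillin resistance gene. It keeps the usual pBluescript features: an f1 origin, lacZα and lac promoter/operator remnants, and T7 and T3 promoters flanking the insert.

The insert begins with a mini-AID coding sequence, the minimal auxin-inducible degron from Arabidopsis IAA17, which directs degradation in the presence of TIR1. A bromodomain-derived segment follows, which the annotation software matched to a fragment of human BRD3. Given the insert name (recorded with an apparent typo) and the associated publication, this segment corresponds to BromoTag, a second degron that responds to its own small-molecule degrader. The "mAB" in the plasmid name evidently refers to this mAID-BromoTag fusion. No mammalian promoter is annotated upstream of the degron sequence, which is followed by an SV40 poly(A) signal. This layout fits a module meant to be fused in frame to an endogenous gene rather than expressed on its own. Downstream, a mouse PGK promoter drives a hygromycin resistance gene with a PGK poly(A) signal. Two loxP sites flank this selection unit, which should allow Cre to remove the marker after clones are isolated.

No homology arms or guide RNA elements are annotated, so the plasmid most likely serves as a template or donor-building cassette for CRISPR-mediated knock-in, though the record does not spell this out. Tagged proteins could then be depleted through either or both degron systems.
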