Features (pLannotate 1.2.2; 20 found; start..end, strand, type, name):
      4..432     +  rep_origin     f1 ori (sequence partly withheld): f1 bacteriophage origin of replication; arrow indicates direction of (+) strand synthesis
    463..618     -  CDS            lacZα (fragment): LacZα fragment of β-galactosidase; lacZ fragment
    626..644     +  promoter       T7 promoter: promoter for bacteriophage T7 RNA polymerase
    680..883     +  CDS            mini-AID: minimal degron from the auxin-responsive IAA17 protein of Arabidopsis thaliana (Kubota et al., 2013) acts as an auxin-inducible degron (AID) in the presence of TIR1
    911..1294    +  CDS            BRD3 (fragment): BRD3_HUMAN - Also known as KIAA0043, RING3L. Experimental evidence at protein level: Swiss-Prot protein existence level 1. Chromatin reader that recognizes and binds hyperacetylated chromatin and plays a role in the regulation of transcription, probably by chromatin remodeling and interaction with transcription factors (PubMed:18406326, PubMed:27105114). Regulates transcription by promoting the binding of the transcription factor GATA1 to its targets (By similarity). From Homo sapiens (Human).
   1319..1403    +  CDS            large T antigen (fragment): large T antigen from SV40 (simian virus 40)
   1426..1547    +  polyA_signal   SV40 poly(A) signal: SV40 polyadenylation signal
   1578..1611    -  protein_bind   loxP: Cre-mediated recombination occurs in the 8-bp core sequence (GCATACAT). Cre recombinase
   1672..2171    +  promoter       PGK promoter: mouse phosphoglycerate kinase 1 promoter
   2231..3251    +  CDS            HygR (fragment): aminoglycoside phosphotransferase from E. coli; aph(4)-Ia; confers resistance to hygromycin
   3335..3787    +  polyA_signal   PGK poly(A) signal: mouse phosphoglycerate kinase 1 polyadenylation signal
   3814..3847    -  protein_bind   loxP: Cre-mediated recombination occurs in the 8-bp core sequence (GCATACAT). Cre recombinase
   3896..3914    -  promoter       T3 promoter: promoter for bacteriophage T3 RNA polymerase
   3959..3975    -  protein_bind   lac operator: The lac repressor binds to the lac operator to inhibit transcription in E. coli. This inhibition can be relieved by adding lactose or isopropyl-β-D-thiogalactopyranoside (IPTG). lac repressor encoded by lacI
   3983..4013    -  promoter       lac promoter: promoter for the E. coli lac operon
   4028..4049    -  protein_bind   CAP binding site: CAP binding activates transcription in the presence of cAMP. E. coli catabolite activator protein
   4062..4154    -  CDS            lacI (fragment): lac repressor; lacI; The lac repressor binds to the lac operator to inhibit transcription in E. coli. This inhibition can be relieved by adding lactose or isopropyl-β-D-thiogalactopyranoside (IPTG).
   4337..4925    -  rep_origin     ori: high-copy-number ColE1/pMB1/pBR322/pUC origin of replication
   5096..5956    -  CDS            AmpR: β-lactamase; bla; confers resistance to ampicillin, carbenicillin, and related antibiotics
   5957..6061    -  promoter       AmpR promoter: bla
>Addgene plasmid #214391 | pMK465 (mAB-Hygro) | addgene full sequence | sequence record 426497 | Addgene NGS Result
CTG
[124 nt withheld, positions 4-127]
C
[91 nt withheld, positions 129-219]
A
[49 nt withheld, positions 221-269]
CCTTTGACGTTGGAGTCCACGTTCTTT
[37 nt withheld, positions 297-333]
ACCCTATCTCGGTCTATTCTTTTGATTTATAAGGGATTTTGCCGATTTCGGCCTATTGGTTAAAAAATGA
GCTGATTTAACAAAAATTTAACGCGAATTTTAACAAAATATTAACGCTTACAATTTCCATTCGCCATTCA
GGCTGCGCAACTGTTGGGAAGGGCGATCGGTGCGGGCCTCTTCGCTATTACGCCAGCTGGCGAAAGGGGG
ATGTGCTGCAAGGCGATTAAGTTGGGTAACGCCAGGGTTTTCCCAGTCACGACGTTGTAAAACGACGGCC
AGTGAGCGCGCGTAATACGACTCACTATAGGGCGAATTGGAGCTCGGATCCGGTGCAGGCGCCTCTAAGG
AGAAGAGTGCTTGTCCTAAAGATCCAGCCAAACCTCCGGCCAAGGCACAAGTTGTGGGATGGCCACCGGT
GAGATCATACCGGAAGAACGTGATGGTTTCCTGCCAAAAATCAAGCGGTGGCCCGGAGGCGGCGGCGTTC
GTGAAGGTATCAATGGACGGAGCACCGTACTTGAGGAAAATCGATTTGAGGATGTATAAAGGCGCTGGTG
CAGGCGCCGGATCAGTGAAGGACGTGCCCGACTCTCAGCAGCACCCAGCACCAGAGAAGAGCAGCAAGGT
CTCGGAGCAGCTCAAGTGCTGCAGCGGCATCCTCAAGGAGATGTTTGCCAAGAAGCACGCCGCCTACGCC
TGGCCCTTCTACAAGCCTGTGGACGTGGAGGCACTGGGCGCCCACGACTACTGTGACATCATCAAGCACC
CCATGGACATGAGCACAATCAAGTCTAAACTGGAGGCCCGTGAGTACCGTGATGCTCAGGAGTTTGGTGC
TGACGTCCGATTGATGTTCTCCAACTGCTATAAGTACAACCCTCCTGACCATGAGGTGGTGGCCATGGCC
CGCAAGCTCCAGGATGTGTTCGAAATGCGCTTTGCCAAGATGCCGGACGAGTAGTGTACAAGTAATCTAG
ATAACTGATCATAATCAGCCATACCACATTTGTAGAGGTTTTACTTGCTTTAAAAAACCTCCCACACCTC
CCCCTGAACCTGAAACATAAAATGAATGCAATTGTTGTTGTTAACTTGTTTATTGCAGCTTATAATGGTT
ACAAATAAAGCAATAGCATCACAAATTTCACAAATAAAGCATTTTTTTCACTGCATTCTAGTTGTGGTTT
GTCCAAACTCATCAATGTATCTTAACGCGTCGATCATATTCAATAACCCTTAATATAACTTCGTATAATG
TATGCTATACGAAGTTATTAGGTCTGAAGAGGAGTTTACGTCCAGCCAAGCTTAGGATCTCGACCTCGAA
ATTCTACCGGGTAGGGGAGGCGCTTTTCCCAAGGCAGTCTGGAGCATGCGCTTTAGCAGCCCCGCTGGGC
ACTTGGCGCTACACAAGTGGCCTCTGGCCTCGCACACATTCCACATCCACCGGTAGGCGCCAACCGACTC
CGTTCTTTGGTGGCCCCTTCGCGCCACCTTCTACTCCTCCCCTAGTCAGGAAGTTCCCCCCCGCCCCGCA
GCTCGCGTCGTGCAGGACGTGACAAATGGAAGTAGCACGTCTCACTAGTCTCGTGCAGATGGACAGCACC
GCTGAGCAATGGAAGCGGGTAGGCCTTTGGGGCAGCGGCCAATAGCAGCTTTGCTCCTTCGCTTTCTGGG
CTCAGAGGCTGGGAAGGGGTGGGTCCGGGGGCGGGCTCAGGGGCGGGCTCAGGGGCGGGGCGGGCGCCCG
AAGGTCCTCCGGAGGCCCGGCATTCTGCACGCTTCAAAAGCGCACGTCTGCCGCGCTGTTCTCCTCTTCC
TCATCTCCGGGCCTTTCGACCTGCATCCATCTAGATCTCGAGCAGCTGAAGCTTACCGCTAGCATGGATA
GATCCGGAAAGCCTGAACTCACCGCGACGTCTGTCGAGAAGTTTCTGATCGAAAAGTTCGACAGCGTCTC
CGACCTGATGCAGCTCTCGGAGGGCGAAGAATCTCGTGCTTTCAGCTTCGATGTAGGAGGGCGTGGATAT
GTCCTGCGGGTAAATAGCTGCGCCGATGGTTTCTACAAAGATCGTTATGTTTATCGGCACTTTGCATCGG
CCGCGCTCCCGATTCCGGAAGTGCTTGACATTGGGGAATTCAGCGAGAGCCTGACCTATTGCATCTCCCG
CCGTGCACAGGGTGTCACGTTGCAAGACCTGCCTGAAACCGAACTGCCCGCTGTTCTGCAGCCGGTCGCG
GAGGCCATGGATGCGATCGCTGCGGCCGATCTTAGCCAGACGAGCGGGTTCGGCCCATTCGGACCGCAAG
GAATCGGTCAATACACTACATGGCGTGATTTCATATGCGCGATTGCTGATCCCCATGTGTATCACTGGCA
AACTGTGATGGACGACACCGTCAGTGCGTCCGTCGCGCAGGCTCTCGATGAGCTGATGCTTTGGGCCGAG
GACTGCCCCGAAGTCCGGCACCTCGTGCACGCGGATTTCGGCTCCAACAATGTCCTGACGGACAATGGCC
GCATAACAGCGGTCATTGACTGGAGCGAGGCGATGTTCGGGGATTCCCAATACGAGGTCGCCAACATCTT
CTTCTGGAGGCCGTGGTTGGCTTGTATGGAGCAGCAGACGCGCTACTTCGAGCGGAGGCATCCGGAGCTT
GCAGGATCGCCGCGGCTCCGGGCGTATATGCTCCGCATTGGTCTTGACCAACTCTATCAGAGCTTGGTTG
ACGGCAATTTCGATGATGCAGCTTGGGCGCAGGGTCGATGCGACGCAATCGTCCGATCCGGAGCCGGGAC
TGTCGGGCGTACACAAATCGCCCGCAGAAGCGCGGCCGTCTGGACCGATGGCTGTGTAGAAGTACTCGCC
GATAGTGGAAACCGACGCCCCAGCACTCGTCCGAGGGCAAAGGAATAGGCTAGCCGCCCGCCCCACGACC
CGCAGCGCCCGACCGAAAGGAGCGCACGACCCCATGCATCGATGATATCAGATCCCCGGGATGCAGAAAT
TGATGATCTATTAAACAATAAAGATGTCCACTAAAATGGAAGTTTTTCCTGTCATACTTTGTTAAGAAGG
GTGAGAACAGAGTACCTACATTTTGAATGGAAGGATTGGAGCTACGGGGGTGGGGGTGGGGTGGGATTAG
ATAAATGCCTGCTCTTTACTGAAGGCTCTTTACTATTGCTTTATGATAATGTTTCATAGTTGGATATCAT
AATTTAAACAAGCAAAACCAAATTAAGGGCCAGCTCATTCCTCCCACTCATGATCTATAGATCTATAGAT
CTCTCGTGGGATCATTGTTTTTCTCTTGATTCCCACTTTGTGGTTCTAAGTACTGTGGTTTCCAAATGTG
TCAGTTTCATAGCCTGAAGAACGAGATCAGCAGCCTCTGTTCCACATACACTTCATTCTCAGTATTGTTT
TGCCAAGTTCTAATTCCATCAGAAGCTGGTCGAGATCCGGAACCCTTAATATAACTTCGTATAATGTATG
CTATACGAAGTTATTAGGTCCCTCGAAGAGGTTCACTAGGATCCGGTACCCAGCTTTTGTTCCCTTTAGT
GAGGGTTAATTGCGCGCTTGGCGTAATCATGGTCATAGCTGTTTCCTGTGTGAAATTGTTATCCGCTCAC
AATTCCACACAACATACGAGCCGGAAGCATAAAGTGTAAAGCCTGGGGTGCCTAATGAGTGAGCTAACTC
ACATTAATTGCGTTGCGCTCACTGCCCGCTTTCCAGTCGGGAAACCTGTCGTGCCAGCTGCATTAATGAA
TCGGCCAACGCGCGGGGAGAGGCGGTTTGCGTATTGGGCGCTCTTCCGCTTCCTCGCTCACTGACTCGCT
GCGCTCGGTCGTTCGGCTGCGGCGAGCGGTATCAGCTCACTCAAAGGCGGTAATACGGTTATCCACAGAA
TCAGGGGATAACGCAGGAAAGAACATGTGAGCAAAAGGCCAGCAAAAGGCCAGGAACCGTAAAAAGGCCG
CGTTGCTGGCGTTTTTCCATAGGCTCCGCCCCCCTGACGAGCATCACAAAAATCGACGCTCAAGTCAGAG
GTGGCGAAACCCGACAGGACTATAAAGATACCAGGCGTTTCCCCCTGGAAGCTCCCTCGTGCGCTCTCCT
GTTCCGACCCTGCCGCTTACCGGATACCTGTCCGCCTTTCTCCCTTCGGGAAGCGTGGCGCTTTCTCATA
GCTCACGCTGTAGGTATCTCAGTTCGGTGTAGGTCGTTCGCTCCAAGCTGGGCTGTGTGCACGAACCCCC
CGTTCAGCCCGACCGCTGCGCCTTATCCGGTAACTATCGTCTTGAGTCCAACCCGGTAAGACACGACTTA
TCGCCACTGGCAGCAGCCACTGGTAACAGGATTAGCAGAGCGAGGTATGTAGGCGGTGCTACAGAGTTCT
TGAAGTGGTGGCCTAACTACGGCTACACTAGAAGAACAGTATTTGGTATCTGCGCTCTGCTGAAGCCAGT
TACCTTCGGAAAAAGAGTTGGTAGCTCTTGATCCGGCAAACAAACCACCGCTGGTAGCGGTGGTTTTTTT
GTTTGCAAGCAGCAGATTACGCGCAGAAAAAAAGGATCTCAAGAAGATCCTTTGATCTTTTCTACGGGGT
CTGACGCTCAGTGGAACGAAAACTCACGTTAAGGGATTTTGGTCATGAGATTATCAAAAAGGATCTTCAC
CTAGATCCTTTTAAATTAAAAATGAAGTTTTAAATCAATCTAAAGTATATATGAGTAAACTTGGTCTGAC
AGTTACCAATGCTTAATCAGTGAGGCACCTATCTCAGCGATCTGTCTATTTCGTTCATCCATAGTTGCCT
GACTCCCCGTCGTGTAGATAACTACGATACGGGAGGGCTTACCATCTGGCCCCAGTGCTGCAATGATACC
GCGAGACCCACGCTCACCGGCTCCAGATTTATCAGCAATAAACCAGCCAGCCGGAAGGGCCGAGCGCAGA
AGTGGTCCTGCAACTTTATCCGCCTCCATCCAGTCTATTAATTGTTGCCGGGAAGCTAGAGTAAGTAGTT
CGCCAGTTAATAGTTTGCGCAACGTTGTTGCCATTGCTACAGGCATCGTGGTGTCACGCTCGTCGTTTGG
TATGGCTTCATTCAGCTCCGGTTCCCAACGATCAAGGCGAGTTACATGATCCCCCATGTTGTGCAAAAAA
GCGGTTAGCTCCTTCGGTCCTCCGATCGTTGTCAGAAGTAAGTTGGCCGCAGTGTTATCACTCATGGTTA
TGGCAGCACTGCATAATTCTCTTACTGTCATGCCATCCGTAAGATGCTTTTCTGTGACTGGTGAGTACTC
AACCAAGTCATTCTGAGAATAGTGTATGCGGCGACCGAGTTGCTCTTGCCCGGCGTCAATACGGGATAAT
ACCGCGCCACATAGCAGAACTTTAAAAGTGCTCATCATTGGAAAACGTTCTTCGGGGCGAAAACTCTCAA
GGATCTTACCGCTGTTGAGATCCAGTTCGATGTAACCCACTCGTGCACCCAACTGATCTTCAGCATCTTT
TACTTTCACCAGCGTTTCTGGGTGAGCAAAAACAGGAAGGCAAAATGCCGCAAAAAAGGGAATAAGGGCG
ACACGGAAATGTTGAATACTCATACTCTTCCTTTTTCAATATTATTGAAGCATTTATCAGGGTTATTGTC
TCATGAGCGGATACATATTTGAATGTATTTAGAAAAATAAACAAATAGGGGTTCCGCGCACATTTCCCCG
AAAAGTGCCAC
